Addgene plasmid #179526: pJCC_162 SpCas9 KES(1107-1109)GG
Purpose: For bacterial expression of SpCas9 KES(1107-1109)GG (phosphate lock loop mutant) with an N-terminal His-MBP tag
Depositing lab: Jennifer Doudna. Depositing organization: University of California, Berkeley. Publication: CRISPR-Cas9 bends and twists DNA to read its sequence. Cofsky JC, Soczek KM, Knott GJ, Nogales E, Doudna JA. Nat Struct Mol Biol. 2022 Apr;29(4):395-402. doi: 10.1038/s41594-022-00756-0. Epub 2022 Apr 14. PubMed 35422516.
Backbone
  Vector backbone: p2CT
  Backbone manufacturer: UC Berkeley MacroLab
  Backbone size w/o insert (bp): 5969
  Total vector size (bp): 10070
  Vector type: Bacterial Expression
Growth in bacteria
  Bacterial resistance: Ampicillin, 100 μg/mL
  Growth temperature: 37°C
  Growth strain: DH5alpha
  Copy number: High Copy
Gene/Insert
  Gene/Insert name: SpCas9 KES(1107-1109)GG
  Species: Streptococcus pyogenes
  Insert size (bp): 4101
  Mutation: replaced KES (residues 1107-1109) with GG
  Tag / fusion protein: 10X His (N terminal on backbone); maltose-binding protein (N terminal on backbone); TEV protease cleavage site (N terminal on backbone)
Resource information
  A portion of this plasmid was derived from a plasmid made by: Addgene plasmid 101199 (pSHS207 - Bacterial expression plasmid for WT SpCas9)
Terms and licenses: Academic/Nonprofit Terms; Industry Terms: Not Available to Industry
How to cite: pJCC_162 SpCas9 KES(1107-1109)GG was a gift from Jennifer Doudna (Addgene plasmid # 179526 ; http://n2t.net/addgene:179526 ; RRID:Addgene_179526)
