[The description below was written by a language model from this plasmid's Addgene catalogue record and pLannotate feature annotations shown in this document.]
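Description:
pJCC_162 SpCas9 KES(1107-1109)GG is a roughly 10.1 kb bacterial expression plasmid built on the p2CT backbone from the UC Berkeley MacroLab, designed to produce a mutant Streptococcus pyogenes Cas9 in E. coli for purification. It is maintained through a ColE1/pMB1-type origin and selected with ampicillin via the bla (β-lactamase) gene under its own promoter. The backbone shows clear pBR322 ancestry. The feature table picks up the bom mobilisation region, the rop gene, and fragments of the tetracycline efflux gene with its promoter, which are interrupted remnants rather than a usable marker. The catalogue lists the plasmid as high copy, although an annotated rop gene is normally associated with reduced copy number.

The expression cassette is driven by a T7 promoter followed by the phage T7 gene 10 ribosome binding site, so it needs a host that supplies T7 RNA polymerase, and it ends at a T7 terminator. The open reading frame encodes a 10xHis tag, a cytosolic maltose-binding protein lacking its signal sequence, a TEV protease site, and then Cas9. The His tag allows affinity capture, MBP commonly aids solubility, and TEV cleavage removes both tags from the purified nuclease. In the Cas9 coding sequence, residues K1107, E1108 and S1109 are replaced by two glycines, altering the phosphate lock loop. A short match to a T7 gene 10B-derived solubility tag just before the terminator is probably vector-derived sequence downstream of the reading frame rather than a fused tag. Part of the plasmid derives from an earlier wild-type SpCas9 expression construct, and the associated work concerns how Cas9 bends and twists DNA to read its sequence.
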