Features (pLannotate 1.2.2; 17 found; start..end, strand, type, name):
    452..470     +  promoter       T7 promoter: promoter for bacteriophage T7 RNA polymerase
    559..581     +  RBS            RBS: efficient ribosome binding site from bacteriophage T7 gene 10 (Olins and Rangwala, 1989)
    601..630     +  CDS            10xHis: 10xHis affinity tag
    640..1740    +  CDS            MBP: maltose binding protein from E. coli; malE (mutated); This version of the gene does not encode a signal sequence, so MBP will remain in the cytosol.
   1795..1811    +  CDS            TEV site (fragment): tobacco etch virus (TEV) protease recognition and cleavage site
   1822..5923    +  CDS            Cas9 (fragment): Cas9 (Csn1) endonuclease from the Streptococcus pyogenes Type II CRISPR/Cas system generates RNA-guided double strand breaks in DNA
   6008..6057    +  CDS            SET1 (fragment): solubility-enhancement tag derived from T7 phage gene 10B
   6065..6112    +  terminator     T7 terminator: transcription terminator for bacteriophage T7 RNA polymerase
   6138..6430    -  CDS            TcR (fragment): tetracycline efflux protein; tet; confers resistance to tetracycline
   6478..6506    -  promoter       tet promoter: E. coli promoter for tetracycline efflux protein gene
   6619..6723    +  promoter       AmpR promoter: bla
   6724..7584    +  CDS            AmpR: β-lactamase; bla; confers resistance to ampicillin, carbenicillin, and related antibiotics
   7755..8343    +  rep_origin     ori: high-copy-number ColE1/pMB1/pBR322/pUC origin of replication
   8529..8668    -  misc_feature   bom: basis of mobility region from pBR322
   8770..8961    -  CDS            rop: Rop protein, which maintains plasmids at low copy number; rop
   8978..9358    +  CDS            YPB1_ECOLX: Protein predicted: Swiss-Prot protein existence level 4. From Escherichia coli.
   9600..430     -  CDS            TcR (fragment) (across the origin): tetracycline efflux protein; tet; confers resistance to tetracycline
>Addgene plasmid #179526 | pJCC_162 SpCas9 KES(1107-1109)GG | addgene full sequence | sequence record 351748 | Addgene NGS Result
GCGGTCCTCGCCGAAAATGACCCAGAGCGCTGCCGGCACCTGTCCTACGAGTTGCATGATAAAGAAGACA
GTCATAAGTGCGGCGACGATAGTCATGCCCCGCGCCCACCGGAAGGAGCTGACTGGGTTGAAGGCTCTCA
AGGGCATCGGTCGACGCTCTCCCTTATGCGACTCCTGCATTAGGAAGCAGCCCAGTAGTAGGTTGAGGCC
GTTGAGCACCGCCGCCGCAAGGAATGGTGCATGCAAGGAGATGGCGCCCAACAGTCCCCCGGCCACGGGG
CCTGCCACCATACCCACGCCGAAACAAGCGCTCATGAGCCCGAAGTGGCGAGCCCGATCTTCCCCATCGG
TGATGTCGGCGATATAGGCGCCAGCAACCGCACCTGTGGCGCCGGTGATGCCGGCCACGATGCGTCCGGC
GTAGAGGATCGAGATCTCGATCCCGCGAAATTAATACGACTCACTATAGGGAGACCACAACGGTTTCCCT
CTAGTGCCGGCTCCGGAGAGCTCTTTAATTAAGCGGCCGCCCTGCAGGACTCGAGTTCTAGAAATAATTT
TGTTTAACTTTAAGAAGGAGATATACATATGAAATCTTCTCACCATCACCATCACCATCACCATCACCAT
GGTTCTTCTATGAAAATCGAAGAAGGTAAACTGGTAATCTGGATTAACGGCGATAAAGGCTATAACGGTC
TCGCTGAAGTCGGTAAGAAATTCGAGAAAGATACCGGAATTAAAGTCACCGTTGAGCATCCGGATAAACT
GGAAGAGAAATTCCCACAGGTTGCGGCAACTGGCGATGGCCCTGACATTATCTTCTGGGCACACGACCGC
TTTGGTGGCTACGCTCAATCTGGCCTGTTGGCTGAAATCACCCCGGACAAAGCGTTCCAGGACAAGCTGT
ATCCGTTTACCTGGGATGCCGTACGTTACAACGGCAAGCTGATTGCTTACCCGATCGCTGTTGAAGCGTT
ATCGCTGATTTATAACAAAGATCTGCTGCCGAACCCGCCAAAAACCTGGGAAGAGATCCCGGCGCTGGAT
AAAGAACTGAAAGCGAAAGGTAAGAGCGCGCTGATGTTCAACCTGCAAGAACCGTACTTCACCTGGCCGC
TGATTGCTGCTGACGGGGGTTATGCGTTCAAGTATGAAAACGGCAAGTACGACATTAAAGACGTGGGCGT
GGATAACGCTGGCGCGAAAGCGGGTCTGACCTTCCTGGTTGACCTGATTAAAAACAAACACATGAATGCA
GACACCGATTACTCCATCGCAGAAGCTGCCTTTAATAAAGGCGAAACAGCGATGACCATCAACGGCCCGT
GGGCATGGTCCAACATCGACACCAGCAAAGTGAATTATGGTGTAACGGTACTGCCGACCTTCAAGGGTCA
ACCATCCAAACCGTTCGTTGGCGTGCTGAGCGCAGGTATTAACGCCGCCAGTCCGAACAAAGAGCTGGCA
AAAGAGTTCCTCGAAAACTATCTGCTGACTGATGAAGGTCTGGAAGCGGTTAATAAAGACAAACCGCTGG
GTGCCGTAGCGCTGAAGTCTTACGAGGAAGAGTTGGCGAAAGATCCACGTATTGCCGCCACTATGGAAAA
CGCCCAGAAAGGTGAAATCATGCCGAACATCCCGCAGATGTCCGCTTTCTGGTATGCCGTGCGTACTGCG
GTGATCAACGCCGCCAGCGGTCGTCAGACTGTCGATGAAGCCCTGAAAGACGCGCAGACTAATTCGAGCT
CGAACAACAACAACAATAACAATAACAACAACCTCGGGATCGAGGAAAACCTGTACTTCCAATCCAATGC
AATGGATAAGAAATACTCAATAGGCTTAGATATCGGCACAAATAGCGTCGGATGGGCGGTGATCACTGAT
GAATATAAGGTTCCGTCTAAAAAGTTCAAGGTTCTGGGAAATACAGACCGCCACAGTATCAAAAAAAATC
TTATAGGGGCTCTTTTATTTGACAGTGGAGAGACAGCGGAAGCGACTCGTCTCAAACGGACAGCTCGTAG
AAGGTATACACGTCGGAAGAATCGTATTTGTTATCTACAGGAGATTTTTTCAAATGAGATGGCGAAAGTA
GATGATAGTTTCTTTCATCGACTTGAAGAGTCTTTTTTGGTGGAAGAAGACAAGAAGCATGAACGTCATC
CTATTTTTGGAAATATAGTAGATGAAGTTGCTTATCATGAGAAATATCCAACTATCTATCATCTGCGAAA
AAAATTGGTAGATTCTACTGATAAAGCGGATTTGCGCTTAATCTATTTGGCCTTAGCGCATATGATTAAG
TTTCGTGGTCATTTTTTGATTGAGGGAGATTTAAATCCTGATAATAGTGATGTGGACAAACTATTTATCC
AGTTGGTACAAACCTACAATCAATTATTTGAAGAAAACCCTATTAACGCAAGTGGAGTAGATGCTAAAGC
GATTCTTTCTGCACGATTGAGTAAATCAAGACGATTAGAAAATCTCATTGCTCAGCTCCCCGGTGAGAAG
AAAAATGGCTTATTTGGGAATCTCATTGCTTTGTCATTGGGTTTGACCCCTAATTTTAAATCAAATTTTG
ATTTGGCAGAAGATGCTAAATTACAGCTTTCAAAAGATACTTACGATGATGATTTAGATAATTTATTGGC
GCAAATTGGAGATCAATATGCTGATTTGTTTTTGGCAGCTAAGAATTTATCAGATGCTATTTTACTTTCA
GATATCCTAAGAGTAAATACTGAAATAACTAAGGCTCCCCTATCAGCTTCAATGATTAAACGCTACGATG
AACATCATCAAGACTTGACTCTTTTAAAAGCTTTAGTTCGACAACAACTTCCAGAAAAGTATAAAGAAAT
CTTTTTTGATCAATCAAAAAACGGATATGCAGGTTATATTGATGGGGGAGCTAGCCAAGAAGAATTTTAT
AAATTTATCAAACCAATTTTAGAAAAAATGGATGGTACTGAGGAATTATTGGTGAAACTAAATCGTGAAG
ATTTGCTGCGCAAGCAACGGACCTTTGACAACGGCTCTATTCCCCATCAAATTCACTTGGGTGAGCTGCA
TGCTATTTTGAGAAGACAAGAAGACTTTTATCCATTTTTAAAAGACAATCGTGAGAAGATTGAAAAAATC
TTGACTTTTCGAATTCCTTATTATGTTGGTCCATTGGCGCGTGGCAATAGTCGTTTTGCATGGATGACTC
GGAAGTCTGAAGAAACAATTACCCCATGGAATTTTGAAGAAGTTGTCGATAAAGGTGCTTCAGCTCAATC
ATTTATTGAACGCATGACAAACTTTGATAAAAATCTTCCAAATGAAAAAGTACTACCAAAACATAGTTTG
CTTTATGAGTATTTTACGGTTTATAACGAATTGACAAAGGTCAAATATGTTACTGAAGGAATGCGAAAAC
CAGCATTTCTTTCAGGTGAACAGAAGAAAGCCATTGTTGATTTACTCTTCAAAACAAATCGAAAAGTAAC
CGTTAAGCAATTAAAAGAAGATTATTTCAAAAAAATAGAATGTTTTGATAGTGTTGAAATTTCAGGAGTT
GAAGATAGATTTAATGCTTCATTAGGTACCTACCATGATTTGCTAAAAATTATTAAAGATAAAGATTTTT
TGGATAATGAAGAAAATGAAGATATCTTAGAGGATATTGTTTTAACATTGACCTTATTTGAAGATAGGGA
GATGATTGAGGAAAGACTTAAAACATATGCTCACCTCTTTGATGATAAGGTGATGAAACAGCTTAAACGT
CGCCGTTATACTGGTTGGGGACGTTTGTCTCGAAAATTGATTAATGGTATTAGGGATAAGCAATCTGGCA
AAACAATATTAGATTTTTTGAAATCAGATGGTTTTGCCAATCGCAATTTTATGCAGCTGATCCATGATGA
TAGTTTGACATTTAAAGAAGACATTCAAAAAGCACAAGTGTCTGGACAAGGCGATAGTTTACATGAACAT
ATTGCAAATTTAGCTGGTAGCCCTGCTATTAAAAAAGGTATTTTACAGACTGTAAAAGTTGTTGATGAAT
TGGTCAAAGTAATGGGGCGGCATAAGCCAGAAAATATCGTTATTGAAATGGCACGTGAAAATCAGACAAC
TCAAAAGGGCCAGAAAAATTCGCGAGAGCGTATGAAACGAATCGAAGAAGGTATCAAAGAATTAGGAAGT
CAGATTCTTAAAGAGCATCCTGTTGAAAATACTCAATTGCAAAATGAAAAGCTCTATCTCTATTATCTCC
AAAATGGAAGAGACATGTATGTGGACCAAGAATTAGATATTAATCGTTTAAGTGATTATGATGTCGATCA
CATTGTTCCACAAAGTTTCCTTAAAGACGATTCAATAGACAATAAGGTCTTAACGCGTTCTGATAAAAAT
CGTGGTAAATCGGATAACGTTCCAAGTGAAGAAGTAGTCAAAAAGATGAAAAACTATTGGAGACAACTTC
TAAACGCCAAGTTAATCACTCAACGTAAGTTTGATAATTTAACGAAAGCTGAACGTGGAGGTTTGAGTGA
ACTTGATAAAGCTGGTTTTATCAAACGCCAATTGGTTGAAACTCGCCAAATCACTAAGCATGTGGCACAA
ATTTTGGATAGTCGCATGAATACTAAATACGATGAAAATGATAAACTTATTCGAGAGGTTAAAGTGATTA
CCTTAAAATCTAAATTAGTTTCTGACTTCCGAAAAGATTTCCAATTCTATAAAGTACGTGAGATTAACAA
TTACCATCATGCCCATGATGCGTATCTAAATGCCGTCGTTGGAACTGCTTTGATTAAGAAATATCCAAAA
CTTGAATCGGAGTTTGTCTATGGTGATTATAAAGTTTATGATGTTCGTAAAATGATTGCTAAGTCTGAGC
AAGAAATAGGCAAAGCAACCGCAAAATATTTCTTTTACTCTAATATCATGAACTTCTTCAAAACAGAAAT
TACACTTGCAAATGGAGAGATTCGCAAACGCCCTCTAATCGAAACTAATGGGGAAACTGGAGAAATTGTC
TGGGATAAAGGGCGAGATTTTGCCACAGTGCGCAAAGTATTGTCCATGCCCCAAGTCAATATTGTCAAGA
AAACAGAAGTACAGACAGGCGGATTCTCCGGGGGAATTTTACCAAAAAGAAATTCGGACAAGCTTATTGC
TCGTAAAAAAGACTGGGATCCAAAAAAATATGGTGGTTTTGATAGTCCAACGGTAGCTTATTCAGTCCTA
GTGGTTGCTAAGGTGGAAAAAGGGAAATCGAAGAAGTTAAAATCCGTTAAAGAGTTACTAGGGATCACAA
TTATGGAAAGAAGTTCCTTTGAAAAAAATCCGATTGACTTTTTAGAAGCTAAAGGATATAAGGAAGTTAA
AAAAGACTTAATCATTAAACTACCTAAATATAGTCTTTTTGAGTTAGAAAACGGTCGTAAACGGATGCTG
GCTAGTGCCGGAGAATTACAAAAAGGAAATGAGCTGGCTCTGCCAAGCAAATATGTGAATTTTTTATATT
TAGCTAGTCATTATGAAAAGTTGAAGGGTAGTCCAGAAGATAACGAACAAAAACAATTGTTTGTGGAGCA
GCATAAGCATTATTTAGATGAGATTATTGAGCAAATCAGTGAATTTTCTAAGCGTGTTATTTTAGCAGAT
GCCAATTTAGATAAAGTTCTTAGTGCATATAACAAACATAGAGACAAACCAATACGTGAACAAGCAGAAA
ATATTATTCATTTATTTACGTTGACGAATCTTGGAGCTCCCGCTGCTTTTAAATATTTTGATACAACAAT
TGATCGTAAACGATATACGTCTACAAAAGAAGTTTTAGATGCCACTCTTATCCATCAATCCATCACTGGT
CTTTATGAAACACGCATTGATTTGAGTCAGCTAGGAGGTGACTAATAACATTGGAAGTGGATAACGGATC
CGCGATCGCGGCGCGCCACCTGGTGGCCGGCCGGTACCACGCGTGCGCGCTGATCCGGCTGCTAACAAAG
CCCGAAAGGAAGCTGAGTTGGCTGCTGCCACCGCTGAGCAATAACTAGCATAACCCCTTGGGGCCTCTAA
ACGGGTCTTGAGGGGTTTTTTGCTGAAAGGAGGAACTATATCCGGATATCCACAGGACGGGTGTGGTCGC
CATGATCGCGTAGTCGATAGTGGCTCCAAGTAGCGAAGCGAGCAGGACTGGGCGGCGGCCAAAGCGGTCG
GACAGTGCTCCGAGAACGGGTGCGCATAGAAATTGCATCAACGCATATAGCGCTAGCAGCACGCCATAGT
GACTGGCGATGCTGTCGGAATGGACGATATCCCGCAAGAGGCCCGGCAGTACCGGCATAACCAAGCCTAT
GCCTACAGCATCCAGGGTGACGGTGCCGAGGATGACGATGAGCGCATTGTTAGATTTCATACACGGTGCC
TGACTGCGTTAGCAATTTAACTGTGATAAACTACCGCATTAAAGCTTATCGATGATAAGCTGTCAAACAT
GAGAATTCTTGAAGACGAAAGGGCCTCGTGATACGCCTATTTTTATAGGTTAATGTCATGATAATAATGG
TTTCTTAGACGTCAGGTGGCACTTTTCGGGGAAATGTGCGCGGAACCCCTATTTGTTTATTTTTCTAAAT
ACATTCAAATATGTATCCGCTCATGAGACAATAACCCTGATAAATGCTTCAATAACATTGAAAAAGGAAG
AGTATGAGTATTCAACATTTCCGTGTCGCCCTTATTCCCTTTTTTGCGGCATTTTGCCTTCCTGTTTTTG
CTCACCCAGAAACGCTGGTGAAAGTAAAAGATGCTGAAGATCAGTTGGGTGCACGAGTGGGTTACATCGA
ACTGGATCTCAACAGCGGTAAGATCCTTGAGAGTTTTCGCCCCGAAGAACGTTTTCCAATGATGAGCACT
TTTAAAGTTCTGCTATGTGGCGCGGTATTATCCCGTGTTGACGCCGGGCAAGAGCAACTCGGTCGCCGCA
TACACTATTCTCAGAATGACTTGGTTGAGTACTCACCAGTCACAGAAAAGCATCTTACGGATGGCATGAC
AGTAAGAGAATTATGCAGTGCTGCCATAACCATGAGTGATAACACTGCGGCCAACTTACTTCTGACAACG
ATCGGAGGACCGAAGGAGCTAACCGCTTTTTTGCACAACATGGGGGATCATGTAACTCGCCTTGATCGTT
GGGAACCGGAGCTGAATGAAGCCATACCAAACGACGAGCGTGACACCACGATGCCTGCAGCAATGGCAAC
AACGTTGCGCAAACTATTAACTGGCGAACTACTTACTCTAGCTTCCCGGCAACAATTAATAGACTGGATG
GAGGCGGATAAAGTTGCAGGACCACTTCTGCGCTCGGCCCTTCCGGCTGGCTGGTTTATTGCTGATAAAT
CTGGAGCCGGTGAGCGTGGGTCTCGCGGTATCATTGCAGCACTGGGGCCAGATGGTAAGCCCTCCCGTAT
CGTAGTTATCTACACGACGGGGAGTCAGGCAACTATGGATGAACGAAATAGACAGATCGCTGAGATAGGT
GCCTCACTGATTAAGCATTGGTAACTGTCAGACCAAGTTTACTCATATATACTTTAGATTGATTTAAAAC
TTCATTTTTAATTTAAAAGGATCTAGGTGAAGATCCTTTTTGATAATCTCATGACCAAAATCCCTTAACG
TGAGTTTTCGTTCCACTGAGCGTCAGACCCCGTAGAAAAGATCAAAGGATCTTCTTGAGATCCTTTTTTT
CTGCGCGTAATCTGCTGCTTGCAAACAAAAAAACCACCGCTACCAGCGGTGGTTTGTTTGCCGGATCAAG
AGCTACCAACTCTTTTTCCGAAGGTAACTGGCTTCAGCAGAGCGCAGATACCAAATACTGTCCTTCTAGT
GTAGCCGTAGTTAGGCCACCACTTCAAGAACTCTGTAGCACCGCCTACATACCTCGCTCTGCTAATCCTG
TTACCAGTGGCTGCTGCCAGTGGCGATAAGTCGTGTCTTACCGGGTTGGACTCAAGACGATAGTTACCGG
ATAAGGCGCAGCGGTCGGGCTGAACGGGGGGTTCGTGCACACAGCCCAGCTTGGAGCGAACGACCTACAC
CGAACTGAGATACCTACAGCGTGAGCTATGAGAAAGCGCCACGCTTCCCGAAGGGAGAAAGGCGGACAGG
TATCCGGTAAGCGGCAGGGTCGGAACAGGAGAGCGCACGAGGGAGCTTCCAGGGGGAAACGCCTGGTATC
TTTATAGTCCTGTCGGGTTTCGCCACCTCTGACTTGAGCGTCGATTTTTGTGATGCTCGTCAGGGGGGCG
GAGCCTATGGAAAAACGCCAGCAACGCGGCCTTTTTACGGTTCCTGGCCTTTTGCTGGCCTTTTGCTCAC
ATGTTCTTTCCTGCGTTATCCCCTGATTCTGTGGATAACCGTATTACCGCCTTTGAGTGAGCTGATACCG
CTCGCCGCAGCCGAACGACCGAGCGCAGCGAGTCAGTGAGCGAGGAAGCGGAAGAGCGCCTGATGCGGTA
TTTTCTCCTTACGCATCTGTGCGGTATTTCACACCGCAATGGTGCACTCTCAGTACAATCTGCTCTGATG
CCGCATAGTTAAGCCAGTATACACTCCGCTATCGCTACGTGACTGGGTCATGGCTGCGCCCCGACACCCG
CCAACACCCGCTGACGCGCCCTGACGGGCTTGTCTGCTCCCGGCATCCGCTTACAGACAAGCTGTGACCG
TCTCCGGGAGCTGCATGTGTCAGAGGTTTTCACCGTCATCACCGAAACGCGCGAGGCAGCTGCGGTAAAG
CTCATCAGCGTGGTCGTGAAGCGATTCACAGATGTCTGCCTGTTCATCCGCGTCCAGCTCGTTGAGTTTC
TCCAGAAGCGTTAATGTCTGGCTTCTGATAAAGCGGGCCATGTTAAGGGCGGTTTTTTCCTGTTTGGTCA
CTGATGCCTCCGTGTAAGGGGGATTTCTGTTCATGGGGGTAATGATACCGATGAAACGAGAGAGGATGCT
CACGATACGGGTTACTGATGATGAACATGCCCGGTTACTGGAACGTTGTGAGGGTAAACAACTGGCGGTA
TGGATGCGGCGGGACCAGAGAAAAATCACTCAGGGTCAATGCCAGCGCTTCGTTAATACAGATGTAGGTG
TTCCACAGGGTAGCCAGCAGCATCCTGCGATGCAGATCCGGAACATAATGGTGCAGGGCGCTGACTTCCG
CGTTTCCAGACTTTACGAAACACGGAAACCGAAGACCATTCATGTTGTTGCTCAGGTCGCAGACGTTTTG
CAGCAGCAGTCGCTTCACGTTCGCTCGCGTATCGGTGATTCATTCTGCTAACCAGTAAGGCAACCCCGCC
AGCCTAGCCGGGTCCTCAACGACAGGAGCACGATCATGCGCACCCGTGGCCAGGACCCAACGCTGCCCGA
GATGCGCCGCGTGCGGCTGCTGGAGATGGCGGACGCGATGGATATGTTCTGCCAAGGGTTGGTTTGCGCA
TTCACAGTTCTCCGCAAGAATTGATTGGCTCCAATTCTTGGAGTGGTGAATCCGTTAGCGAGGTGCCGCC
GGCTTCCATTCAGGTCGAGGTGGCCCGGCTCCATGCACCGCGACGCAACGCGGGGAGGCAGACAAGGTAT
AGGGCGGCGCCTACAATCCATGCCAACCCGTTCCATGTGCTCGCCGAGGCGGCATAAATCGCCGTGACGA
TCAGCGGTCCAATGATCGAAGTTAGGCTGGTAAGAGCCGCGAGCGATCCTTGAAGCTGTCCCTGATGGTC
GTCATCTACCTGCCTGGACAGCATGGCCTGCAACGCGGGCATCCCGATGCCGCCGGAAGCGAGAAGAATC
ATAATGGGGAAGGCCATCCAGCCTCGCGTCGCGAACGCCAGCAAGACGTAGCCCAGCGCGTCGGCCGCCA
TGCCGGCGATAATGGCCTGCTTCTCGCCGAAACGTTTGGTGGCGGGACCAGTGACGAAGGCTTGAGCGAG
GGCGTGCAAGATTCCGAATACCGCAAGCGACAGGCCGATCATCGTCGCGCTCCAGCGAAA
